>Addgene plasmid #137877 | pPN461 | addgene full sequence | sequence record 271450 | Addgene NGS Result
CGCGGAACCCCTATTTGTTTATTTTTCTAAATACATTCAAATATGTATCCGCTCATGAGACAATAACCCT
GATAAATGCTTCAATAATATTGAAAAAGGAAGAGTATGAGTATTCAACATTTCCGTGTCGCCCTTATTCC
CTTTTTTGCGGCATTTTGCCTTCCTGTTTTTGCTCACCCAGAAACGCTGGTGAAAGTAAAAGATGCTGAA
GATCAGTTGGGTGCACGAGTGGGTTACATCGAACTGGATCTCAACAGCGGTAAGATCCTTGAGAGTTTTC
GCCCCGAAGAACGTTTTCCAATGATGAGCACTTTTAAAGTTCTGCTATGTGGCGCGGTATTATCCCGTAT
TGACGCCGGGCAAGAGCAACTCGGTCGCCGCATACACTATTCTCAGAATGACTTGGTTGAGTACTCACCA
GTCACAGAAAAGCATCTTACGGATGGCATGACAGTAAGAGAATTATGCAGTGCTGCCATAACCATGAGTG
ATAACACTGCGGCCAACTTACTTCTGACAACGATCGGAGGACCGAAGGAGCTAACCGCTTTTTTGCACAA
CATGGGGGATCATGTAACTCGCCTTGATCGTTGGGAACCGGAGCTGAATGAAGCCATACCAAACGACGAG
CGTGACACCACGATGCCTGTAGCAATGGCAACAACGTTGCGCAAACTATTAACTGGCGAACTACTTACTC
TAGCTTCCCGGCAACAATTAATAGACTGGATGGAGGCGGATAAAGTTGCAGGACCACTTCTGCGCTCGGC
CCTTCCGGCTGGCTGGTTTATTGCTGATAAATCTGGAGCCGGTGAGCGTGGGTCTCGCGGTATCATTGCA
GCACTGGGGCCAGATGGTAAGCCCTCCCGTATCGTAGTTATCTACACGACGGGGAGTCAGGCAACTATGG
ATGAACGAAATAGACAGATCGCTGAGATAGGTGCCTCACTGATTAAGCATTGGTAACTGTCAGACCAAGT
TTACTCATATATACTTTAGATTGATTTAAAACTTCATTTTTAATTTAAAAGGATCTAGGTGAAGATCCTT
TTTGATAATCTCATGACCAAAATCCCTTAACGTGAGTTTTCGTTCCACTGAGCGTCAGACCCCGTAGAAA
AGATCAAAGGATCTTCTTGAGATCCTTTTTTTCTGCGCGTAATCTGCTGCTTGCAAACAAAAAAACCACC
GCTACCAGCGGTGGTTTGTTTGCCGGATCAAGAGCTACCAACTCTTTTTCCGAAGGTAACTGGCTTCAGC
AGAGCGCAGATACCAAATACTGTTCTTCTAGTGTAGCCGTAGTTAGGCCACCACTTCAAGAACTCTGTAG
CACCGCCTACATACCTCGCTCTGCTAATCCTGTTACCAGTGGCTGCTGCCAGTGGCGATAAGTCGTGTCT
TACCGGGTTGGACTCAAGACGATAGTTACCGGATAAGGCGCAGCGGTCGGGCTGAACGGGGGGTTCGTGC
ACACAGCCCAGCTTGGAGCGAACGACCTACACCGAACTGAGATACCTACAGCGTGAGCTATGAGAAAGCG
CCACGCTTCCCGAAGGGAGAAAGGCGGACAGGTATCCGGTAAGCGGCAGGGTCGGAACAGGAGAGCGCAC
GAGGGAGCTTCCAGGGGGAAACGCCTGGTATCTTTATAGTCCTGTCGGGTTTCGCCACCTCTGACTTGAG
CGTCGATTTTTGTGATGCTCGTCAGGGGGGCGGAGCCTATGGAAAAACGCCAGCAACGCGGCCTTTTTAC
GGTTCCTGGCCTTTTGCTGGCCTTTTGCTCACATGTTCTTTCCTGCGTTATCCCCTGATTCTGTGGATAA
CCGTATTACCGCCTTTGAGTGAGCTGATACCGCTCGCCGCAGCCGAACGACCGAGCGCAGCGAGTCAGTG
AGCGAGGAAGCGGAAGAGCGCCCAATACGCAAACCGCCTCTCCCCGCGCGTTGGCCGATTCATTAATGCA
GCTGGCACGACAGGTTTCCCGACTGGAAAGCGGGCAGTGAGCGCAACGCAATTAATGTGAGTTAGCTCAC
TCATTAGGCACCCCAGGCTTTACACTTTATGCTTCCGGCTCGTATGTTGTGTGGAATTGTGAGCGGATAA
CAATTTCACACAGGAAACAGCTATGACCATGATTACGCCAAGCTCGAAATTAACCCTCACTAAAGGGAAC
AAAAGCTGGTACCTCGCGCGACTTGGTTTGCCATTCTTTAGCGCGCGTCGCGTCACACAGCTTGGCCACA
ATGTGGTTTTTGTCAAACGAAGATTCTATGACGTGTTTAAAGTTTAGGTCGAGTAAAGCGCAAATCTTTT
TTAACCCTAGAAAGATAGTCTGCGTAAAATTGACGCATGCATTCTTGAAATATTGCTCTCTCTTTCTAAA
TAGCGCGAATCCGTCGCTGTGCATTTAGGACATCTCAGTCGCCGCTTGGAGCTCCCGTGAGGCGTGCTTG
TCAATGCGGTAAGTGTCACTGATTTTGAACTATAACGACCGCGTGAGTCAAAATGACGCATGATTATCTT
TTACGTGACTTTTAAGATTTAACTCATACGATAATTATATTGTTATTTCATGTTCTACTTACGTGATAAC
TTATTATATATATATTTTCTTGTTATAGATATCGTGACTAATATATAATAAAATGGGTAGTTCTTTAGAC
GATGAGCATATCCTCTCTGCTCTTCTGCAAAGCGATGACGAGCTTGTTGGCTAGCGGTGGCGGCCTCGAC
ATTGATTATTGACTAGTTATTAATAGTAATCAATTACGGGGTCATTAGTTCATAGCCCATATATGGAGTT
CCGCGTTACATAACTTACGGTAAATGGCCCGCCTGGCTGACCGCCCAACGACCCCCGCCCATTGACGTCA
ATAATGACGTATGTTCCCATAGTAACGCCAATAGGGACTTTCCATTGACGTCAATGGGTGGAGTATTTAC
GGTAAACTGCCCACTTGGCAGTACATCAAGTGTATCATATGCCAAGTACGCCCCCTATTGACGTCAATGA
CGGTAAATGGCCCGCCTGGCATTATGCCCAGTACATGACCTTATGGGACTTTCCTACTTGGCAGTACATC
TACGTATTAGTCATCGCTATTACCATGGTCGAGGTGAGCCCCACGTTCTGCTTCACTCTCCCCATCTCCC
CCCCCTCCCCACCCCCAATTTTGTATTTATTTATTTTTTAATTATTTTGTGCAGCGATGGGGGCGGGGGG
GGGGGGGGGGCGCGCGCCAGGCGGGGCGGGGCGGGGCGAGGGGCGGGGCGGGGCGAGGCGGAGAGGTGCG
GCGGCAGCCAATCAGAGCGGCGCGCTCCGAAAGTTTCCTTTTATGGCGAGGCGGCGGCGGCGGCGGCCCT
ATAAAAAGCGAAGCGCGCGGCGGGCGGGAGTCGCTGCGCGCTGCCTTCGCCCCGTGCCCCGCTCCGCCGC
CGCCTCGCGCCGCCCGCCCCGGCTCTGACTGACCGCGTTACTCCCACAGGTGAGCGGGCGGGACGGCCCT
TCTCCTCCGGGCTGTAATTAGCGCTTGGTTTAATGACGGCTTGTTTCTTTTCTGTGGCTGCGTGAAAGCC
TTGAGGGGCTCCGGGAGGGCCCTTTGTGCGGGGGGAGCGGCTCGGGGGGTGCGTGCGTGTGTGTGTGCGT
GGGGAGCGCCGCGTGCGGCTCCGCGCTGCCCGGCGGCTGTGAGCGCTGCGGGCGCGGCGCGGGGCTTTGT
GCGCTCCGCAGTGTGCGCGAGGGGAGCGCGGCCGGGGGCGGTGCCCCGCGGTGCGGGGGGGGCTGCGAGG
GGAACAAAGGCTGCGTGCGGGGTGTGTGCGTGGGGGGGTGAGCAGGGGGTGTGGGCGCGTCGGTCGGGCT
GCAACCCCCCCTGCACCCCCCTCCCCGAGTTGCTGAGCACGGCCCGGCTTCGGGTGCGGGGCTCCGTACG
GGGCGTGGCGCGGGGCTCGCCGTGCCGGGCGGGGGGTGGCGGCAGGTGGGGGTGCCGGGCGGGGCGGGGC
CGCCTCGGGCCGGGGAGGGCTCGGGGGAGGGGCGCGGCGGCCCCCGGAGCGCCGGCGGCTGTCGAGGCGC
GGCGAGCCGCAGCCATTGCCTTTTATGGTAATCGTGCGAGAGGGCGCAGGGACTTCCTTTGTCCCAAATC
TGTGCGGAGCCGAAATCTGGGAGGCGCCGCCGCACCCCCTCTAGCGGGCGCGGGGCGAAGCGGTGCGGCG
CCGGCAGGAAGGAAATGGGCGGGGAGGGCCTTCGTGCGTCGCCGCGCCGCCGTCCCCTTCTCCCTCTCCA
GCCTCGGGGCTGTCCGCGGGGGGACGGCTGCCTTCGGGGGGGACGGGGCAGGGCGGGGTTCGGCTTCTGG
CGTGTGACCGGCGGCTCTAGAGCCTCTGCTAACCATGTTCATGCCTTCTTCTTTTTCCTACAGCTCCTGG
GCAACGTGCTGGTTATTGTGCTGTCTCATCATTTTGGCAAAGAATTCGCGGCCGCGGTACCGGCGCGCCG
GAAGTTCCTATACTTTCTAGAGAATAGGAACTTCATATCGCCACCATGGCCAGCTCCGAGGATGTCATCA
AAGAGTTTATGAGATTTAAGGTCAAGATGGAGGGAAGCGTCAACGGACACGAGTTCGAGATTGAGGGAGA
AGGAGAAGGCCGGCCTTACGAGGGCACACAAACCGCTAAGCTCAAGGTCACAAAAGGAGGACCCCTCCCC
TTCTCCTGGGATATTCTGAGCCCTCAGTTCCAGTACGGAAGCAAAGCCTATGTTAAACACCCTGCCGACA
TCCCTGACTATCTGAAGCTCTCCTTCCCTGAAGGCTTCAAGTGGGAGAGATTCATGAACTTCGAGGACGG
AGGCGTGGTGACAGTCACACAAGATAGCACCCTCCAGGACGGAGAGTTTATTTATAAGGTGAAACTCAGA
GGAACCAACTTCCCCTCCGATGGCCCTGTCATGCAAAAAAAAACAATGGGATGGGAAGCCTCCACCGAGA
GAATGTATCCTGAGGATGGCGCTCTGAAAGGCGAAATTAAAATGAGACTGAAACTCAAAGACGGAGGACA
CTACGATGCCGAGGTCAAAACAACCTACAAGGCCAAGAAACAAGTGCAGCTGCCTGGCGCCTACATGACT
GATATTAAACTCGACATTATCAGCCATAATGGGGACTACACCATCGTGGAACAATATGAGAGAGCTGAGG
GCAGACATAGCACAGGCGCTGGAGAGGGCAGAGGAAGTCTTCTAACATGCGGTGACGTGGAGGAGAATCC
CGGCCCTATGGCCAAGCCTTTGTCTCAAGAAGAATCCACCCTCATTGAAAGAGCAACGGCTACAATCAAC
AGCATCCCCATCTCTGAAGACTACAGCGTCGCCAGCGCAGCTCTCTCTAGCGACGGCCGCATCTTCACTG
GTGTCAATGTATATCATTTTACTGGGGGACCTTGTGCAGAACTCGTGGTGCTGGGCACTGCTGCTGCTGC
GGCAGCTGGCAACCTGACTTGTATCGTCGCGATCGGAAATGAGAACAGGGGCATCTTGAGCCCCTGCGGA
CGGTGCCGACAGGTGCTTCTCGATCTGCATCCTGGGATCAAAGCCATAGTGAAGGACAGTGATGGACAGC
CGACGGCAGTTGGGATTCGTGAATTGCTGCCCTCTGGTTATGTGTGGGAGGGCTAAAATCAACCTCTGGA
CGAAATTCCGCGGTTATTACAAAATTTGTGAAAGATTGACTGGTATTCTTAACTATGTTGCTCCTTTTAC
GCTATGTGGATACGCTGCTTTAATGCCTTTGTATCAGTTAACTTGTTTATTGCAGCTTATAATGGTTACA
AATAAAGCAATAGCATCACAAATTTCACAAATAAAGCATTTTTTTCACTGCATTCTAGTTGTGGTTTGTC
CAAACTCATCAATGTATCTTATCATGTCTGGAATTGACTCAAGAAGTTCCTATACTTTCTAGAGAATAGG
AACTTCATGATGTGGCGCGCCGGATCCTGCAGGTTATCACAAGTTTGTACAAAAAAGCAGGCTTTAAAGG
AACCGCCTTTTGCTGGCCTTTTGCTCACATGTGAGGGCCTATTTCCCATGATTCCTTCATATTTGCATAT
ACGATACAAGGCTGTTAGAGAGATAATTGGAATTAATTTGACTGTAAACACAAAGATATTAGTACAAAAT
ACGTGACGTAGAAAGTAATAATTTCTTGGGTAGTTTGCAGTTTTAAAATTATGTTTTAAAATGGACTATC
ATATGCTTACCGTAACTTGAAAGTATTTCGATTTCTTGGCTTTATATATCTTGTGGAAAGGACGAAACAC
CGTCCTCGGGTCAGACTACCGGGTTTTAGAGCTAGAAATAGCAAGTTAAAATAAGGCTAGTCCGTTATCA
ACTTGAAAAAGTGGCACCGAGTCGGTGCTTTTTTGTTTTAGAGCTAGAAATAGCAAGTTAAAATAAGGCT
AGTCCGTTTTTAGCGCGTGCGCCAATTCTGCAGACAAATGGCTCTAGAGACCGGCGCCGCTACAGGGCGC
GTCCCATTCGCCATTCAGGCTGCGCAACTGTTGGGAAGGGCGATCGGTGCGGGCCTCTTCGCTATTACGC
CAGCTGGCGAAAGGGGGATGTGCTGCAAGGCGATTAAGTTGGGTAACGCCAGGGTTTTCCCAGTCACGAC
GTTGTAAAACGACGGCCAGTGAGCGCGCGTAATACGACTCACTATAGGGCGAATTGGGTACCGGGCCCCC
CCTCGAGGTCCTCCAGCTTTTGTTCCCTTTAGTGAGGGTTAATTGCGCGCTTGGCGTAATCATGGTCATA
GCTGTTTCCTGTGTGAAATTGTTATCCGCTCACAATTCCACACAACATACGAGCCGGAAGCATAAAGTGT
AAAGCCTGGGGTGCCTAATGAGTGAGCTAACTCACATTAATTGCGTTGCGCTCACTGCCCGCTTTCCACC
GGTGGTCTCTCTAGAGGTACCCGTTACATAACTTACGGTAAATGGCCCGATCTAGACCCAGCTTTCTTGT
ACAAAGTGGTGATAACTCTAGAGAATTCACTCCTCAGGTGCAGGCTGCCTATCAGAAGGTGGTGGCTGGT
GTGGCCAATGCCCTGGCTCACAAATACCACTGAGATCTTTTTCCCTCTGCCAAAAATTATGGGGACATCA
TGAAGCCCCTTGAGCATCTGACTTCTGGCTAATAAAGGAAATTTATTTTCATTGCAATAGTGTGTTGGAA
TTTTTTGTGTCTCTCACTCGGAAGGACATATGGGAGGGCAAATCATTTAAAACATCAGAATGAGTATTTG
GTTTAGAGTTTGGCAACATATGCCCATATGCTGGCTGCCATGAACAAAGGTTGGCTATAAAGAGGTCATC
AGTATATGAAACAGCCCCCTGCTGTCCATTCCTTATTCCATAGAAAAGCCTTGACTTGAGGTTAGATTTT
TTTTATATTTTGTTTTGTGTTATTTTTTTCTTTAACATCCCTAAAATTTTCCTTACATGTTTTACTAGCC
AGATTTTTCCTCCTCTCCTGACTACTCCCAGTCATAGCTGTCCCTCTTCTCTTATGGAGATCCCTCGACC
TGCAGCCCAAGCTTGGATCCCTCGAGTTAATTAACGAGAGCATAATATTGATATGTGCCAAAGTTGTTTC
TGACTGACTAATAAGTATAATTTGTTTCTATTATGTATAGGTTAAGCTAATTACTTATTTTATAATACAA
CATGACTGTTTTTAAAGTACAAAATAAGTTTATTTTTGTAAAAGAGAGAATGTTTAAAAGTTTTGTTACT
TTATAGAAGAAATTTTGAGTTTTTGTTTTTTTTTAATAAATAAATAAACATAAATAAATTGTTTGTTGAA
TTTATTATTAGTATGTAAGTGTAAATATAATAAAACTTAATATCTATTCAAATTAATAAATAAACCTCGA
TATACAGACCGATAAAACACATGCGTCAATTTTACGCATGATTATCTTTAACGTACGTCACAATATGATT
ATCTTTCTAGGGTTAAATAATAGTTTCTAATTTTTTTATTATTCAGCCTGCTGTCGTGAATACCGAGCTC
CAATTCGCCCTATAGTGAGTCGTATTACAATTCACTGGCCGTCGTTTTACAACGTCGTGACTGGGAAAAC
CCTGGCGTTACCCAACTTAATCGCCTTGCAGCACATCCCCCTTTCGCCAGCTGGCGTAATAGCGAAGAGG
CCCGCACCGATCGCCCTTCCCAACAGTTGCGCAGCCTGAATGGCGAATGGG
[124 nt withheld, positions 8242-8365]
C
[91 nt withheld, positions 8367-8457]
A
[49 nt withheld, positions 8459-8507]
CCTTTGACGTTGGAGTCCACGTTCTTT
[37 nt withheld, positions 8535-8571]
ACCCTATCTCGGTCTATTCTTTTGATTTATAAGGGATTTTGCCGATTTCGGCCTATTGGTTAAAAAATGA
GCTGATTTAACAAAAATTTAACGCGAATTTTAACAAAATATTAACGCTTACAATTTAGGTGGCACTTTTC
GGGGAAATGTG
Features (pLannotate 1.2.2; 38 found; start..end, strand, type, name):
      1..105     +  promoter       AmpR promoter: bla
    106..966     +  CDS            AmpR: β-lactamase; bla; confers resistance to ampicillin, carbenicillin, and related antibiotics
   1137..1725    +  rep_origin     ori: high-copy-number ColE1/pMB1/pBR322/pUC origin of replication
   1908..2000    +  CDS            lacI (fragment): lac repressor; lacI; The lac repressor binds to the lac operator to inhibit transcription in E. coli. This inhibition can be relieved by adding lactose or isopropyl-β-D-thiogalactopyranoside (IPTG).
   2013..2034    +  protein_bind   CAP binding site: CAP binding activates transcription in the presence of cAMP. E. coli catabolite activator protein
   2049..2079    +  promoter       lac promoter: promoter for the E. coli lac operon
   2087..2103    +  protein_bind   lac operator: The lac repressor binds to the lac operator to inhibit transcription in E. coli. This inhibition can be relieved by adding lactose or isopropyl-β-D-thiogalactopyranoside (IPTG). lac repressor encoded by lacI
   2148..2166    +  promoter       T3 promoter: promoter for bacteriophage T3 RNA polymerase
   2183..2314    -  CDS            FP (fragment): FP25_NPVAC - Experimental evidence at protein level: Swiss-Prot protein existence level 1. From Autographa californica nuclear polyhedrosis virus (AcMNPV).
   2728..3107    +  enhancer       CMV enhancer: human cytomegalovirus immediate early enhancer
   3109..3386    +  promoter       chicken β-actin promoter: No description available
   3387..4403    +  intron         chimeric intron: chimera between introns from chicken β-actin and rabbit β-globin
   4401..4475    +  CDS            HBB (fragment): HBB_LEPEU - Experimental evidence at protein level: Swiss-Prot protein existence level 1. Involved in oxygen transport from the lung to the various peripheral tissues. From Lepus europaeus (European hare).
   4481..4514    -  protein_bind   FRT (minimal): supports FLP-mediated excision but not integration (Turan and Bode, 2011) FLP recombinase from the Saccharomyces cerevisiae 2μ plasmid
   4526..5200    +  CDS            mRFP1: mRFP1 is a basic (constitutively fluorescent) red fluorescent protein published in 2002, derived from Discosoma sp.. It is reported to be a somewhat slowly-maturing monomer with low acid sensitivity.
   5258..5656    +  CDS            BSD: blasticidin S deaminase; Aspergillus terreus BSD; confers resistance to blasticidin
   5686..5776    +  misc_feature   WPRE (fragment): woodchuck hepatitis virus posttranscriptional regulatory element
   5780..5901    +  polyA_signal   SV40 poly(A) signal: SV40 polyadenylation signal
   5923..5956    -  protein_bind   FRT (minimal): supports FLP-mediated excision but not integration (Turan and Bode, 2011) FLP recombinase from the Saccharomyces cerevisiae 2μ plasmid
   5989..6013    +  protein_bind   attB1: mutant version of attB; recombination site for the Gateway® BP reaction BP Clonase™
   6053..6293    +  promoter       U6 promoter: RNA polymerase III promoter for human U6 snRNA
   6323..6398    +  misc_RNA       gRNA scaffold: guide RNA scaffold for the Streptococcus pyogenes CRISPR/Cas9 system
   6405..6448    +  misc_RNA       gRNA scaffold (fragment): guide RNA scaffold for the Streptococcus pyogenes CRISPR/Cas9 system
   6494..6512    -  rep_origin     f1 ori (fragment): f1 bacteriophage origin of replication; arrow indicates direction of (+) strand synthesis
   6517..6672    -  CDS            lacZα (fragment): LacZα fragment of β-galactosidase; lacZ fragment
   6680..6698    +  promoter       T7 promoter: promoter for bacteriophage T7 RNA polymerase
   6707..6730    -  misc_feature   MCS (fragment): pBluescript multiple cloning site
   6746..6764    -  promoter       T3 promoter: promoter for bacteriophage T3 RNA polymerase
   6809..6825    -  protein_bind   lac operator: The lac repressor binds to the lac operator to inhibit transcription in E. coli. This inhibition can be relieved by adding lactose or isopropyl-β-D-thiogalactopyranoside (IPTG). lac repressor encoded by lacI
   6833..6863    -  promoter       lac promoter: promoter for the E. coli lac operon
   6878..6899    -  protein_bind   CAP binding site: CAP binding activates transcription in the presence of cAMP. E. coli catabolite activator protein
   6952..6979    +  enhancer       CMV enhancer (fragment): human cytomegalovirus immediate early enhancer; contains an 18-bp deletion relative to the standard CMV enhancer
   6986..7010    -  protein_bind   attB2: mutant version of attB; recombination site for the Gateway® BP reaction BP Clonase™
   7020..7100    +  CDS            HBB (fragment): HBB_PONPY - Experimental evidence at transcript level: Swiss-Prot protein existence level 2. Involved in oxygen transport from the lung to the various peripheral tissues. From Pongo pygmaeus (Bornean orangutan).
   7171..7226    +  polyA_signal   β-globin poly(A) signal: rabbit β-globin polyadenylation signal (Gil and Proudfoot, 1987)
   8059..8077    -  promoter       T7 promoter: promoter for bacteriophage T7 RNA polymerase
   8080..8237    +  CDS            lacZα (fragment): LacZα fragment of β-galactosidase; lacZ fragment
   8242..8670    +  rep_origin     f1 ori (sequence partly withheld): f1 bacteriophage origin of replication; arrow indicates direction of (+) strand synthesis
