[The description below was written by a language model from this plasmid's Addgene catalogue record and pLannotate feature annotations shown in this document.]
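Description:
pPN461 is a piggyBac transposon plasmid built on the pGEP163 backbone for delivering a single guide RNA against human POGZ in CRISPR interference experiments. It carries no Cas9 or dCas9 coding sequence, so the CRISPRi effector must be supplied separately. It is maintained in E. coli through a high-copy ColE1/pUC-type origin with ampicillin resistance (β-lactamase), and also carries an f1 origin and pBluescript-derived remnants (lac promoter/operator, lacZα fragments, T3 and T7 promoters). The annotation does not explicitly call out the piggyBac terminal repeats. However, a short baculovirus FP25-related fragment lies upstream of the mammalian cassettes, a kind of hit often seen with piggyBac-derived flanking sequence.

The mammalian payload has two parts. A CAG-type promoter (CMV enhancer, chicken β-actin promoter and chimeric intron) drives mRFP1 followed by blasticidin S deaminase. The catalogue describes these as joined by a T2A peptide, so one transcript yields both a red fluorescent marker and a blasticidin selection marker. This cassette ends in a WPRE fragment and an SV40 polyadenylation signal. It is bracketed by two minimal FRT sites, which would in principle allow FLP-mediated excision of the reporter and selection unit.

Downstream, between Gateway attB1 and attB2 sites left by recombinational cloning, a human U6 RNA polymerase III promoter drives the POGZ-targeting spacer fused to the S. pyogenes gRNA scaffold. A second partial scaffold and some cloning-vector remnants are also present in this interval, and a rabbit β-globin poly(A) signal follows it. According to the associated publication, the vector belongs to a piggyBac gRNA system for stable transposase-mediated integration in human pluripotent stem cells. Integrants can be followed by red fluorescence and enriched with blasticidin.
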