Addgene plasmid #137877: pPN461
Purpose: PiggyBac vector for expression of 1x gRNA targeting POGZ for CRISPRi; mRFP-T2A-BlasticidinR
Depositing lab: Lindy Barrett. Publication: A multiplexed gRNA piggyBac transposon system facilitates efficient induction of CRISPRi and CRISPRa in human pluripotent stem cells. Hazelbaker DZ, Beccard A, Angelini G, Mazzucato P, Messana A, Lam D, Eggan K, Barrett LE. Sci Rep. 2020 Jan 20;10(1):635. doi: 10.1038/s41598-020-57500-1. PubMed 31959800.
Backbone
  Vector backbone: pGEP163
  Vector type: Mammalian Expression, CRISPR
  Selectable markers: Blasticidin
Growth in bacteria
  Bacterial resistance: Ampicillin, 100 μg/mL
  Growth temperature: 30°C
  Growth strain: NEB Stable
  Copy number: High Copy
Gene/Insert
  Gene/Insert name: POGZ
  gRNA/shRNA sequence: TCCTCGGGTCAGACTACCGG
  Species: H. sapiens (human)
  Entrez Gene: POGZ (a.k.a. MRD37, WHSUS, ZNF280E, ZNF635, ZNF635m)
  Cloning method: Gateway Cloning
Terms and licenses: Academic/Nonprofit Terms; Industry Terms: Not Available to Industry
Depositor comments: Additional insert: mRFP-T2A-BlasticidinR
How to cite: pPN461 was a gift from Lindy Barrett (Addgene plasmid # 137877 ; http://n2t.net/addgene:137877 ; RRID:Addgene_137877)
